>Addgene plasmid #105700 | MT1A | addgene full sequence | sequence record 203716 | Addgene NGS Result
AAAGATCAAAGGATCTTCTTGAGATCCTTTTTTTCTGCGCGTAATCTGCTGCTTGCAAACAAAAAAACCA
CCGCTACCAGCGGTGGTTTGTTTGCCGGATCAAGAGCTACCAACTCTTTTTCCGAAGGTAACTGGCTTCA
GCAGAGCGCAGATACCAAATACTGTCCTTCTAGTGTAGCCGTAGTTAGGCCACCACTTCAAGAACTCTGT
AGCACCGCCTACATACCTCGCTCTGCTAATCCTGTTACCAGTGGCTGCTGCCAGTGGCGATAAGTCGTGT
CTTACCGGGTTGGACTCAAGACGATAGTTACCGGATAAGGCGCAGCGGTCGGGCTGAACGGGGGGTTCGT
GCACACAGCCCAGCTTGGAGCGAACGACCTACACCGAACTGAGATACCTACAGCGTGAGCTATGAGAAAG
CGCCACGCTTCCCGAAGGGAGAAAGGCGGACAGGTATCCGGTAAGCGGCAGGGTCGGAACAGGAGAGCGC
ACGAGGGAGCTTCCAGGGGGAAACGCCTGGTATCTTTATAGTCCTGTCGGGTTTCGCCACCTCTGACTTG
AGCGTCGATTTTTGTGATGCTCGTCAGGGGGGCGGAGCCTATGGAAAAACGCCAGCAACGCGGCCTTTTT
ACGGTTCCTGGCCTTTTGCTGGCCTTTTGCTCACATGTTCTTTCCTGCGTTATCCCCTGATTCTGTGGAT
AACCGTATTACCGCCTTTGAGTGAGCTGATACCGCTCGCCGCAGCCGAACGACCGAGCGCAGCGAGTCAG
TGAGCGAGGAAGCTATGGTGCACTCTCAGTACAATCTGCTCTGATGCCGCATAGTTAAGCCAGTATACAC
TCCGCTATCGCTACGTGACTGGGTCATGGCTGCGCCCCGACACCCGCCAACACCCGCTGACGCGCCCTGA
CGGGCTTGTCTGCTCCCGGCATCCGCTTACAGACAAGCTGTGACCGTCTCCGGGAGCTGCATGTGTCAGA
GGTTTTCACCGTCATCACCGAAACGCGCGAGGCAGCTGCGGTAAAGCTCATCAGCGTGGTCGTGCAGCGA
TTCACAGATGTCTGCCTGTTCATCCGCGTCCAGCTCGTTGAGTTTCTCCAGAAGCGTTAATGTCTGGCTT
CTGATAAAGCGGGCCATGTTAAGGGCGGTTTTTTCCTGTTTGGTCACTGATGCCTCCGTGTAAGGGGGAT
TTCTGTTCATGGGGGTAATGATACCGATGAAACGAGAGAGGATGCTCACGATACGGGTTACTGATGATGA
ACATGCCCGGTTACTGGAACGTTGTGAGGGTAAACAACTGGCGGTATGGATGCGGCGGGACCAGAGAAAA
ATCACTCAGGGTCAATGCCAGCCGAACGCCAGCAAGACGTAGCCCAGCGCGTCGGCCGCCATGCCGGCGA
TAATGGCCTGCTTCTCGCCGAAACGTTTGGTGGCGGGACCAGTGACGAAGGCTTGAGCGAGGGCGTGCAA
GATTCCGAATACCGCAAGCGACAGGCCGATCATCGTCGCGCTCCAGCGAAAGCGGTCCTCGCCGAAAATG
ACCCAGAGCGCTGCCGGCACCTGTCCTACGAGTTGCATGATAAAGAAGACAGTCATAAGTGCGGCGACGA
TAGTCATGCCCCGCGCCCACCGGAAGGAGCTGACTGGGTTGAAGGCTCTCAAGGGCATCGGTCGAGATCC
CGGTGCCTAATGAGTGAGCTAACTTACATTAATTGCGTTGCGCTCACTGCCCGCTTTCCAGTCGGGAAAC
CTGTCGTGCCAGCTGCATTAATGAATCGGCCAACGCGCGGGGAGAGGCGGTTTGCGTATTGGGCGCCAGG
GTGGTTTTTCTTTTCACCAGTGAGACGGGCAACAGCTGATTGCCCTTCACCGCCTGGCCCTGAGAGAGTT
GCAGCAAGCGGTCCACGCTGGTTTGCCCCAGCAGGCGAAAATCCTGTTTGATGGTGGTTAACGGCGGGAT
ATAACATGAGCTGTCTTCGGTATCGTCGTATCCCACTACCGAGATGTCCGCACCAACGCGCAGCCCGGAC
TCGGTAATGGCGCGCATTGCGCCCAGCGCCATCTGATCGTTGGCAACCAGCATCGCAGTGGGAACGATGC
CCTCATTCAGCATTTGCATGGTTTGTTGAAAACCGGACATGGCACTCCAGTCGCCTTCCCGTTCCGCTAT
CGGCTGAATTTGATTGCGAGTGAGATATTTATGCCAGCCAGCCAGACGCAGACGCGCCGAGACAGAACTT
AATGGGCCCGCTAACAGCGCGATTTGCTGGTGACCCAATGCGACCAGATGCTCCACGCCCAGTCGCGTAC
CGTCTTCATGGGAGAAAATAATACTGTTGATGGGTGTCTGGTCAGAGACATCAAGAAATAACGCCGGAAC
ATTAGTGCAGGCAGCTTCCACAGCAATGGCATCCTGGTCATCCAGCGGATAGTTAATGATCAGCCCACTG
ACGCGTTGCGCGAGAAGATTGTGCACCGCCGCTTTACAGGCTTCGACGCCGCTTCGTTCTACCATCGACA
CCACCACGCTGGCACCCAGTTGATCGGCGCGAGATTTAATCGCCGCGACAATTTGCGACGGCGCGTGCAG
GGCCAGACTGGAGGTGGCAACGCCAATCAGCAACGACTGTTTGCCCGCCAGTTGTTGTGCCACGCGGTTG
GGAATGTAATTCAGCTCCGCCATCGCCGCTTCCACTTTTTCCCGCGTTTTCGCAGAAACGTGGCTGGCCT
GGTTCACCACGCGGGAAACGGTCTGATAAGAGACACCGGCATACTCTGCGACATCGTATAACGTTACTGG
TTTCACATTCACCACCCTGAATTGACTCTCTTCCGGGCGCTATCATGCCATACCGCGAAAGGTTTTGCGC
CATTCGATGGTGTCCGGGATCTCGACGCTCTCCCTTATGCGACTCCTGCATTAGGAAGCAGCCCAGTAGT
AGGTTGAGGCCGTTGAGCACCGCCGCCGCAAGGAATGGTGCATGCCGGCATGCCGCCCTTTCGTCTTCAA
GAATTAATTCCCAATTCCCCAGGCATCAAATAAAACGAAAGGCTCAGTCGAAAGACTGGGCCTTTCGTTT
TATCTGTTGTTTGTCGGTGAACGCTCTCCTGAGTAGGACAAATCCGCCGGGAGCGGATTTGAACGTTGCG
AAGCAACGGCCCGGAGGGTGGCGGGCAGGACGCCCGCCATAAACTGCCAGGAATTAATTCCCCAGGCATC
AAATAAAACGAAAGGCTCAGTCGAAAGACTGGGCCTTTCGTTTTATCTGTTGTTTGTCGGTGAACGCTCT
CCTGAGTAGGACAAATCCGCCGGGAGCGGATTTGAACGTTGCGAAGCAACGGCCCGGAGGGTGGCGGGCA
GGACGCCCGCCATAAACTGCCAGGAATTGGGGATCGGAATTAATTCCCGGTTTAAACCGGGGATCTCGAT
CCCGCGAAATTAATACGACTCACTATAGGGGAATTGTGAGCGGATAACAATTCCCCTCTAGAAATAATTT
TGTTTAACTTTAAGAAGGAGATATACTTATGAAAATCGAAGAAGGTAAACTGGTAATCGGTTCCCTGGAG
GGTTGCTTTGCCAAGGGTACCAATGTTTTAATGGCGGATGGGTCTATTGAATGTATTGAAAACATTGAGG
TTGGTAATAAGGTCATGGGTAAAGATGGCAGACCTCGTGAGGTAATTAAATTGCCCAGAGGAAGAGAAAC
TATGTACAGCGTCGTGCAGAAAAGTCAGCACAGAGCCCACAAAAGTGACTCAAGTCGTGAAGTGCCAGAA
TTACTCAAGTTTACGTGTAATGCGACCCATGAGTTGGTTGTTAGAACACCTCGTAGTGTCCGCCGTTTGT
CTCGTACCATTAAGGGTGTCGAATATTTTGAAGTTATTACTTTTGAGATGGGCCAAAAGAAAGCCCCCGA
CGGTAGAATTGTTGAGCTTGTCAAGGAAGTTTCAAAGAGCTACCCAATATCTGAGGGGCCTGAGAGAGCC
AACGAATTAGTAGAATCCTATAGAAAGGCTTCAAATAAAGCTTATTTTGAGTGGACTATTGAGGCCAGAG
ATCTTTCTCTGTTGGGTTCCCATGTTCGTAAAGCTACCTACCAGACTTACGCTCCAATTCTTTATGAGAA
TGACCACTTTTTCGACTACATGCAAAAAAGTAAGTTTCATCTCACCATTGAAGGTCCAAAAGTACTTGCT
TATTTACTTGGTTTATGGATTGGTGATGGATTGTCTGACAGGGCAACTTTTTCGGTTGATTCCAGAGATA
CTTCTTTGATGGAACGTGTTACTGAATATGCTGAAAAGTTGAATTTGTGCGCCGAGTATAAGGACAGAAA
AGAACCACAAGTTGCCAAAACTGTTAATTTGTACTCTAAAGTTGTCAGAGGTGCTAGCACAAATCCTGGT
GTATCCGCTTGGCAGGTCAACACAGCTTATACTGCGGGACAATTGGTCACATATAACGGCAAGACGTATA
AATGTTTGCAGCCCCACACCTCCTTGGCAGGATGGGAACCATCCAACGTTCCTGCCTTGTGGCAGCTTCA
AGGTGGCCACGGTGGTATTCGCAATAATCTTAATACTGAGAATCCATTATGGGACGCTATTGTTGGCTTA
GGATTCTTGAAGGACGGTGTCAAAAATATTCCTTCTTTCTTGTCTACGGACAATATCGGTACTCGTGAAA
CATTTCTTGCTGGTCTAATTGATTCTGATGGCTATGTTACTGATGAGCATGGTATTAAAGCAACAATAAA
GACAATTCATACTTCTGTCAGAGATGGTTTGGTTTCCCTTGCTCGTTCTTTAGGCTTAGTAGTCTCGGTT
AACGCAGAACCTGCTAAGGTTGACATGAATGTCACCAAACATAAAATTAGTTATGCTATTTATATGTCTG
GTGGAGATGTTTTGCTTAACGTTCTTTCGAAGTGTGCCGGCTCTAAAAAATTCAGGCCTGCTCCCGCCGC
TGCTTTTGCACGTGAGTGCCGCGGATTTTATTTCGAGTTACAAGAATTGAAGGAAGACGATTATTATGGG
ATTACTTTATCTGATGATTCTGATCATCAGTTTTTGCTTGGATCTCAGGTTGTTGTACAGAACATGGACC
CGAACTGCTCCTGCGCTACCGGCGGCTCCTGTACCTGTACGGGCTCCTGTAAATGTAAAGAATGTAAATG
CACCTCGTGTAAAAAGAGCTGCTGTTCTTGCTGTCCGATGAGCTGCGCGAAATGTGCCCAGGGCTGCATT
TGTAAAGGTGCAAGTGAAAAGTGCTCCTGCTGTGCGTAACTGCAGGTAATTAAATAACTAGTTGATCCGG
CTGCTAACAAAGCCCGAAAGGAAGCTGAGTTGGCTGCTGCCACCGCTGAGCAATAACTAGCATAACCCCT
TGGGGCCTCTAAACGGGTCTTGAGGGGTTTTTTGCTGAAAGGAGGAACTATATCCGGATAACTACGTCAG
GTGGCACTTTTCGGGGAAATGTGCGCGGAACCCCTATTTGTTTATTTTTCTAAATACATTCAAATATGTA
TCCGCTCATGAGACAATAACCCTGATAAATGCTTCAATAATATTGAAAAAGGAAGAGTATGAGTATTCAA
CATTTCCGTGTCGCCCTTATTCCCTTTTTTGCGGCATTTTGCCTTCCTGTTTTTGCTCACCCAGAAACGC
TGGTGAAAGTAAAAGATGCTGAAGATCAGTTGGGTGCACGAGTGGGTTACATCGAACTGGATCTCAACAG
CGGTAAGATCCTTGAGAGTTTTCGCCCCGAAGAACGTTTCCCAATGATGAGCACTTTTAAAGTTCTGCTA
TGTGGCGCGGTATTATCCCGTGTTGACGCCGGGCAAGAGCAACTCGGTCGCCGCATACACTATTCTCAGA
ATGACTTGGTTGAGTACTCACCAGTCACAGAAAAGCATCTTACGGATGGCATGACAGTAAGAGAATTATG
CAGTGCTGCCATAACCATGAGTGATAACACTGCGGCCAACTTACTTCTGACAACGATCGGAGGACCGAAG
GAGCTAACCGCTTTTTTGCACAACATGGGGGATCATGTAACTCGCCTTGATCGTTGGGAACCGGAGCTGA
ATGAAGCCATACCAAACGACGAGCGTGACACCACGATGCCTGTAGCAATGGCAACAACGTTGCGCAAACT
ATTAACTGGCGAACTACTTACTCTAGCTTCCCGGCAACAATTAATAGACTGGATGGAGGCGGATAAAGTT
GCAGGACCACTTCTGCGCTCGGCCCTTCCGGCTGGCTGGTTTATTGCTGATAAATCTGGAGCCGGTGAGC
GTGGGTCTCGCGGTATCATTGCAGCACTGGGGCCAGATGGTAAGCCCTCCCGTATCGTAGTTATCTACAC
GACGGGGAGTCAGGCAACTATGGATGAACGAAATAGACAGATCGCTGAGATAGGTGCCTCACTGATTAAG
CATTGGTAACTGTCAGACCAAGTTTACTCATATATACTTTAGATTGATT
[38 nt withheld, positions 6490-6527]
A
[37 nt withheld, positions 6529-6565]
ATTTTGTTAAAATTCGCGTTAAATTTTTGTTAAATCAGCTCATTTTTTAACCAATAGGCCGAAATCGGCA
AAATCCCTTATAAATCAAAAGAATAGCCCGAGATAGGGT
[37 nt withheld, positions 6675-6711]
AAAGAACGTGGACTCCAACGTCAAAGG
[141 nt withheld, positions 6739-6879]
G
[125 nt withheld, positions 6881-7005]
AAAGGATCTAGGTGAAGATCCTTTTTGATAATCTCATGACCAAAATCCCTTAACGTGAGTTTTCGTTCCA
CTGAGCGTCAGACCCCGTAGA
Features (pLannotate 1.2.2; 23 found; start..end, strand, type, name):
     19..607     +  rep_origin     ori: high-copy-number ColE1/pMB1/pBR322/pUC origin of replication
    784..874     -  misc_feature   bom (fragment): basis of mobility region from pBR322
    976..1167    -  CDS            rop: Rop protein, which maintains plasmids at low copy number; rop
   1208..1318    +  CDS            mbeC (fragment): MBEC_ECOLX - Experimental evidence at protein level: Swiss-Prot protein existence level 1. Required for efficient mobilization of ColE1 plasmid and is thus essential to promote the specific transfer of the plasmid during conjugation. Probably functions by inducing DNA bending, helping the MbeA relaxase to melt the DNA around the nic site and cleave the phosphodiester bond. Binds specifically double-stranded DNA (dsDNA) containing the ColE1 oriT but does not recognize the inverted repeat (IR). From Escherichia coli.
   1353..1675    -  CDS            TcR (fragment): tetracycline efflux protein; tet; confers resistance to tetracycline
   1690..1711    -  protein_bind   CAP binding site: CAP binding activates transcription in the presence of cAMP. E. coli catabolite activator protein
   1724..2806    -  CDS            lacI: lac repressor; lacI; The lac repressor binds to the lac operator to inhibit transcription in E. coli. This inhibition can be relieved by adding lactose or isopropyl-β-D-thiogalactopyranoside (IPTG).
   2807..2884    -  promoter       lacI promoter: lacI
   2892..2985    -  CDS            TcR (fragment): tetracycline efflux protein; tet; confers resistance to tetracycline
   3037..3123    +  terminator     rrnB T1 terminator: Escherichia coli rrnB; transcription terminator T1 from the E. coli rrnB gene
   3220..3306    +  terminator     rrnB T1 terminator: Escherichia coli rrnB; transcription terminator T1 from the E. coli rrnB gene
   3441..3459    +  promoter       T7 promoter: promoter for bacteriophage T7 RNA polymerase
   3460..3484    +  protein_bind   lac operator: The lac repressor binds to the lac operator to inhibit transcription in E. coli. This inhibition can be relieved by adding lactose or isopropyl-β-D-thiogalactopyranoside (IPTG). lac repressor encoded by lacI
   3499..3521    +  RBS            RBS: efficient ribosome binding site from bacteriophage T7 gene 10 (Olins and Rangwala, 1989)
   3574..4392    +  CDS            Sce VMA intein 5' region: 5' region of the intein from the yeast Vma1 subunit of the vacuolar ATPase (Chong et al., 1998); Saccharomyces cerevisiae VMA1
   4399..4551    +  CDS            CBD: chitin binding domain from chitinase A1 (Watanabe et al., 1994); Bacillus circulans chiA
   4555..5103    +  CDS            Sce VMA intein 3' region: modified 3' region of the intein from the yeast Vma1 subunit of the vacuolar ATPase (Chong et al., 1998); Saccharomyces cerevisiae VMA1; C-terminal cleavage of this intein can be induced by thiols.
   5104..5286    +  CDS            MT1A: MT1A_HUMAN - Also known as MT1S. Experimental evidence at protein level: Swiss-Prot protein existence level 1. Metallothioneins have a high content of cysteine residues that bind various heavy metals; these proteins are transcriptionally regulated by both heavy metals and glucocorticoids. From Homo sapiens (Human).
   5320..5369    +  CDS            SET1 (fragment): solubility-enhancement tag derived from T7 phage gene 10B
   5377..5424    +  terminator     T7 terminator: transcription terminator for bacteriophage T7 RNA polymerase
   5484..5588    +  promoter       AmpR promoter: bla
   5589..6449    +  CDS            AmpR: β-lactamase; bla; confers resistance to ampicillin, carbenicillin, and related antibiotics
   6491..7004    -  rep_origin     M13 ori (sequence partly withheld): M13 bacteriophage origin of replication; arrow indicates direction of (+) strand synthesis
