[The description below was written by a language model from this plasmid's Addgene catalogue record and pLannotate feature annotations shown in this document.]
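Description:
MT1A is a 7,096 nt bacterial expression plasmid built on the NEB pTYB21 backbone for producing recombinant human metallothionein 1a in E. coli. It replicates from a ColE1/pMB1-type origin and is selected with ampicillin through the bla (AmpR) gene and its own promoter. The catalogue lists it as high copy, although the annotation also shows a rop gene and a bom fragment inherited from pBR322, along with residual fragments of the tetracycline resistance gene and mbeC that are not functional markers. An M13 phage origin is present, which allows single-stranded DNA production with helper phage.

The expression cassette is driven by a T7 promoter with an adjacent lac operator and the T7 gene 10 ribosome binding site, and it ends at a T7 terminator. A plasmid-borne lacI gene supplies repressor, so expression depends on a host providing T7 RNA polymerase and is induced with IPTG. Two rrnB T1 terminators upstream insulate the cassette from read-through transcription. The open reading frame encodes the Saccharomyces cerevisiae VMA1 intein, with the Bacillus circulans chitin binding domain inserted between its 5' and 3' regions, followed directly by the 183 bp MT1A coding sequence. The insert was cloned between SapI, which was destroyed, and PstI.

This arrangement places the affinity tag and intein at the N-terminus of metallothionein. The fusion can be captured on chitin resin, and thiol-induced cleavage at the intein C-terminus then releases the small, cysteine-rich metal-binding protein. Because MT1A abuts the intein directly in the annotation, the design is consistent with release free of tag residues. A short annotated SET1 fragment lies downstream of the insert and appears to be a backbone remnant.
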