Addgene plasmid #105700: MT1A
Purpose: Bacterial expression plasmids for production of recombinant metallothionein 1a
Depositing lab: Artur Krężel. Depositing organization: University of Wroclaw.
Backbone
  Vector backbone: pTyb21
  Backbone manufacturer: NEB
  Vector type: Bacterial Expression
Growth in bacteria
  Bacterial resistance: Ampicillin, 100 μg/mL
  Growth temperature: 37°C
  Growth strain: DH5alpha
  Copy number: High Copy
Gene/Insert
  Gene/Insert name: Metallothionein 1a
  Species: H. sapiens (human)
  Insert size (bp): 183
  Entrez Gene: MT1A (a.k.a. MT-1A, MT-IA, MT1, MT1S, MTC)
  Tag / fusion protein: Chiting Binding Domanin-Intein (N terminal on backbone)
  Cloning method: Restriction Enzyme; 5′ cloning site SapI (destroyed during cloning); 3′ cloning site PstI (not destroyed)
Terms and licenses: Academic/Nonprofit Terms; Industry Terms: Not Available to Industry
How to cite: MT1A was a gift from Artur Krężel (Addgene plasmid # 105700 ; http://n2t.net/addgene:105700 ; RRID:Addgene_105700)
